Addgene plasmid #241464: pMIHP-12660 S.FLAG.E
Purpose: (Empty Backbone) S.FLAG.E Flow Code Plasmid
Depositing lab: Adrian Liston. Depositing organization: Babraham Institute.
Backbone
  Vector backbone: p.MIHP — made from p.MIGII with the GFP element being replaced with the histone epitopes
  Vector type: Retroviral
  Tag / fusion protein: S; FLAG; E
Growth in bacteria
  Bacterial resistance: Ampicillin, 100 μg/mL
  Growth temperature: 30°C
  Growth strain: NEB Stable
  Copy number: Unknown
Gene/Insert
  Gene/Insert name: None
Resource information
  A portion of this plasmid was derived from a plasmid made by: The plasmids were generated using pro-code vectors received from Dr Brian Brown at Mount Sinai and we have their permission via email for these to be deposited.
Terms and licenses: Academic/Nonprofit Terms; Industry Terms: Not Available to Industry
Depositor comments: Any stbl competent cell strain can be used for growing this plasmid.
How to cite: pMIHP-12660 S.FLAG.E was a gift from Adrian Liston (Addgene plasmid # 241464 ; http://n2t.net/addgene:241464 ; RRID:Addgene_241464)
