[The description below was written by a language model from this plasmid's Addgene catalogue record and pLannotate feature annotations shown in this document.]
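Description:
pMIHP-12660 S.FLAG.E is a 6.4 kb gammaretroviral transfer vector deposited as an empty backbone. According to the record, its p.MIHP backbone was made from p.MIGII by replacing the GFP reporter with histone-linked epitopes, using material derived from earlier "pro-code" vectors. It is propagated in E. coli through a high-copy ColE1/pUC-type origin and selected with ampicillin via the β-lactamase gene. A recombination-deficient stable strain is specified, as is usual for plasmids carrying direct LTR repeats. The remaining annotated bacterial elements (short TcR, lacI, lacZα, rop and bom fragments, and the lac promoter/operator) appear to be non-functional backbone remnants.

The viral cassette is flanked by 5' and 3' long terminal repeats of murine embryonic stem cell virus. The 5' LTR is followed by the MESV Ψ packaging signal and a truncated, start-codon-less MMLV gag segment, which allow the transcript to be packaged when viral proteins are supplied in trans. No internal promoter is annotated, so expression presumably runs from the 5' LTR. Downstream of gag, an EMCV IRES drives translation of mouse histone H2B (H2bc3), followed by an epitope region. The annotation detects only a FLAG-type fragment there, whereas the catalogue lists S, FLAG and E tags. Fusion to H2B would place this three-epitope combination in the nucleus, where antibody staining and flow cytometry can read it as a protein barcode ("Flow Code").

No insert is present. By analogy with MIG-type vectors, a gene of interest would be cloned upstream of the IRES to give bicistronic co-expression with the barcode, although the record does not describe the cloning site. A plausible use is pooling differently barcoded constructs in transduced cells.
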