Features (pLannotate 1.2.2; 20 found; start..end, strand, type, name):
     32..233     -  CDS            TcR (fragment): tetracycline efflux protein; tet; confers resistance to tetracycline
    234..332     +  CDS            env (fragment): murine leukemia virus gPr80 envelope polyprotein precursor; env; proteolytically cleaved into gp70SU and p15TM subunits
    374..890     +  LTR            5' LTR: 5' long terminal repeat from murine embryonic stem cell virus
    954..1295    +  misc_feature   MESV Ψ: packaging signal of murine embryonic stem cell virus
   1362..1778    +  CDS            gag (truncated): truncated Moloney murine leukemia virus (MMLV) gag gene lacking the start codon
   1837..2397    +  misc_feature   IRES: internal ribosome entry site (IRES) of the encephalomyocarditis virus (EMCV)
   2400..2777    +  CDS            H2bc3: H2B1B_MOUSE - Also known as Hist1h2bb Experimental evidence at protein level: Swiss-Prot protein existence level 1. Core component of nucleosome. Nucleosomes wrap and compact DNA into chromatin, limiting DNA accessibility to the cellular machineries which require DNA as a template. Histones thereby play a central role in transcription regulation, DNA repair, DNA replication and chromosomal stability. DNA accessibility is regulated via a complex set of post-translational modifications of histones, also called histone code, and nucleosome remodeling. From Mus musculus (Mouse).
   2882..2902    +  CDS            3xFLAG (fragment): three tandem FLAG® epitope tags
   2992..3022    +  misc_feature   MCS (fragment): pUC18/19 multiple cloning site
   3142..3656    +  LTR            3' LTR: 3' long terminal repeat from murine embryonic stem cell virus
   3818..3834    -  protein_bind   lac operator: The lac repressor binds to the lac operator to inhibit transcription in E. coli. This inhibition can be relieved by adding lactose or isopropyl-β-D-thiogalactopyranoside (IPTG). lac repressor encoded by lacI
   3842..3872    -  promoter       lac promoter: promoter for the E. coli lac operon
   3887..3908    -  protein_bind   CAP binding site: CAP binding activates transcription in the presence of cAMP. E. coli catabolite activator protein
   3921..4013    -  CDS            lacI (fragment): lac repressor; lacI; The lac repressor binds to the lac operator to inhibit transcription in E. coli. This inhibition can be relieved by adding lactose or isopropyl-β-D-thiogalactopyranoside (IPTG).
   4196..4784    -  rep_origin     ori: high-copy-number ColE1/pMB1/pBR322/pUC origin of replication
   4955..5815    -  CDS            AmpR: β-lactamase; bla; confers resistance to ampicillin, carbenicillin, and related antibiotics
   5816..5920    -  promoter       AmpR promoter: bla
   6015..6050    +  CDS            rop (fragment): Rop protein, which maintains plasmids at low copy number; rop
   6152..6251    +  misc_feature   bom (fragment): basis of mobility region from pBR322
   6257..32      -  CDS            lacZα (fragment) (across the origin): LacZα fragment of β-galactosidase; lacZ fragment
>Addgene plasmid #241464 | pMIHP-12660 S.FLAG.E | addgene full sequence | sequence record 481858 | Addgene NGS Result
TTTTCCCAGTCACGACGTTGTAAAACGACGGCGCAAGGAATGGTGCATGCAAGGAGATGGCGCCCAACAG
TCCCCCGGCCACGGGGCCTGCCACCATACCCACGCCGAAACAAGCGCTCATGAGCCCGAAGTGGCGAGCC
CGATCTTCCCCATCGGTGATGTCGGCGATATAGGCGCCAGCAACCGCACCTGTGGCGCCGGTGATGCCGG
CCACGATGCGTCCGGCGTAGAGGCGATTAGTCCAATTTGTTAAAGACAGGATATCAGTGGTCCAGGCTCT
AGTTTTGACTCAACAATATCACCAGCTGAAGCCTATAGAGTACGAGCCATAGATAAAATAAAAGATTTTA
TTTAGTCTCCAGAAAAAGGGGGGAATGAAAGACCCCACCTGTAGGTTTGGCAAGCTAGCTTAAGTAACGC
CATTTTGCAAGGCATGGAAAATACATAACTGAGAATAGAGAAGTTCAGATCAAGGTTAGGAACAGAGAGA
CAGCAGAATATGGGCCAAACAGGATATCTGTGGTAAGCAGTTCCTGCCCCGGCTCAGGGCCAAGAACAGA
TGGTCCCCAGATGCGGTCCCGCCCTCAGCAGTTTCTAGAGAACCATCAGATGTTTCCAGGGTGCCCCAAG
GACCTGAAATGACCCTGTGCCTTATTTGAACTAACCAATCAGTTCGCTTCTCGCTTCTGTTCGCGCGCTT
CTGCTCCCCGAGCTCAATAAAAGAGCCCACAACCCCTCACTCGGCGCGCCAGTCCTCCGATAGACTGCGT
CGCCCGGGTACCCGTATTCCCAATAAAGCCTCTTGCTGTTTGCATCCGAATCGTGGACTCGCTGATCCTT
GGGAGGGTCTCCTCAGATTGATTGACTGCCCACCTCGGGGGTCTTTCATTTGGAGGTTCCACCGAGATTT
GGAGACCCCTGCCCAGGGACCACCGACCCCCCCGCCGGGAGGTAAGCTGGCCAGCGGTCGTTTCGTGTCT
GTCTCTGTCTTTGTGCGTGTTTGTGCCGGCATCTAATGTTTGCGCCTGCGTCTGTACTAGTTAGCTAACT
AGCTCTGTATCTGGCGGACCCGTGGTGGAACTGACGAGTTCTGAACACCCGGCCGCAACCCTGGGAGACG
TCCCAGGGACTTTGGGGGCCGTTTTTGTGGCCCGACCTGAGGAAGGGAGTCGATGTGGAATCCGACCCCG
TCAGGATATGTGGTTCTGGTAGGAGACGAGAACCTAAAACAGTTCCCGCCTCCGTCTGAATTTTTGCTTT
CGGTTTGGAACCGAAGCCGCGCGTCTTGTCTGCTGCAGCGCTGCAGCATCGTTCTGTGTTGTCTCTGTCT
GACTGTGTTTCTGTATTTGTCTGAAAATTAGGGCCAGACTGTTACCACTCCCTTAAGTTTGACCTTAGGT
CACTGGAAAGATGTCGAGCGGATCGCTCACAACCAGTCGGTAGATGTCAAGAAGAGACGTTGGGTTACCT
TCTGCTCTGCAGAATGGCCAACCTTTAACGTCGGATGGCCGCGAGACGGCACCTTTAACCGAGACCTCAT
CACCCAGGTTAAGATCAAGGTCTTTTCACCTGGCCCGCATGGACACCCAGACCAGGTCCCCTACATCGTG
ACCTGGGAAGCCTTGGCTTTTGACCCCCCTCCCTGGGTCAAGCCCTTTGTACACCCTAAGCCTCCGCCTC
CTCTTCCTCCATCCGCCCCGTCTCTCCCCCTTGAACCTCCTCGTTCGACCCCGCCTCGATCCTCCCTTTA
TCCAGCCCTCACTCCTTCTCTAGGCGCCGGAATTCCGAACAGTCTTCCGTAATAGAAGACACAAGGCTCG
AGCGGGATCAATTCCGCCCCCCCCCTAACGTTACTGGCCGAAGCCGCTTGGAATAAGGCCGGTGTGCGTT
TGTCTATATGTTATTTTCCACCATATTGCCGTCTTTTGGCAATGTGAGGGCCCGGAAACCTGGCCCTGTC
TTCTTGACGAGCATTCCTAGGGGTCTTTCCCCTCTCGCCAAAGGAATGCAAGGTCTGTTGAATGTCGTGA
AGGAAGCAGTTCCTCTGGAAGCTTCTTGAAGACAAACAACGTCTGTAGCGACCCTTTGCAGGCAGCGGAA
CCCCCCACCTGGCGACAGGTGCCTCTGCGGCCAAAAGCCACGTGTATAAGATACACCTGCAAAGGCGGCA
CAACCCCAGTGCCACGTTGTGAGTTGGATAGTTGTGGAAAGAGTCAAATGGCTCTCCTCAAGCGTATTCA
ACAAGGGGCTGAAGGATGCCCAGAAGGTACCCCATTGTATGGGATCTGATCTGGGGCCTCGGTGCACATG
CTTTACATGTGTTTAGTCGAGGTTAAAAAAACGTCTAGGCCCCCCGAACCACGGGGACGTGGTTTTCCTT
TGAAAAACACGATAATACCATGCCAGAGCCTTCTAAGTCTGCACCAGCCCCTAAGAAGGGATCTAAGAAA
GCCATCTCTAAGGCGCAGAAGAAGGATGGCAAGAAGCGCAAGCGCAGCCGCAAGGAGAGCTATTCGGTGT
ACGTGTACAAGGTGCTGAAGCAAGTGCACCCCGACACCGGCATCTCCTCCAAGGCCATGGGCATCATGAA
CTCGTTCGTGAACGACATCTTCGAGCGCATCGCGAGCGAGGCGTCCCGCCTGGCGCATTACAACAAGCGC
TCGACCATCACGTCCCGGGAGATCCAGACGGCCGTGCGCCTGCTGCTGCCCGGGGAGCTGGCCAAGCACG
CCGTGTCGGAGGGCACTAAGGCCGTCACCAAGTACACCAGCTCCAAGGACCCACCGGTCGCCACCGGATC
CACGGTCGCCACCATGGGCAAGGAGACCGCCGCCGCCAAGTTCGAGAGGCAGCACATGGACAGCGGAGGA
GGCGGGGGAGGGGACTACAAAGACGATGACGACAAGGGAGGAGGCGGGGGAGGGGGGGCACCTGTGCCCT
ATCCAGATCCCCTGGAGCCTAGGGGCATGCTGATGGTGTAAGCGGCCGCGACTCTAGAGTCGACCTGCAG
GCATGCAAGCTTCAGGTAGCCGGCTAACGTTAACAACCGGTACCTCTAGAACTATAGCTAGCATGCGCAA
ATTTAAAGCGCTGATATCGATAAAATAAAAGATTTTATTTAGTCTCCAGAAAAAGGGGGGAATGAAAGAC
CCCACCTGTAGGTTTGGCAAGCTAGCTTAAGTAACGCCATTTTGCAAGGCATGGAAAATACATAACTGAG
AATAGAGAAGTTCAGATCAAGGTTAGGAACAGAGAGACAGCAGAATATGGGCCAAACAGGATATCTGTGG
TAAGCAGTTCCTGCCCCGGCTCAGGGCCAAGAACAGATGGTCCCCAGATGCGGTCCCGCCCTCAGCAGTT
TCTAGAGAACCATCAGATGTTTCCAGGGTGCCCCAAGGACCTGAAATGACCCTGTGCCTTATTTGAACTA
ACCAATCAGTTCGCTTCTCGCTTCTGTTCGCGCGCTTCTGCTCCCCGAGCTCAATAAAAGAGCCCACAAC
CCCTCACTCGGCGCGCCAGTCCTCCGATAGACTGCGTCGCCCGGGTACCCGTGTATCCAATAAACCCTCT
TGCAGTTGCATCCGACTTGTGGTCTCGCTGTTCCTTGGGAGGGTCTCCTCTGAGTGATTGACTACCCGTC
AGCGGGGGTCTTTCATGGGTAACAGTTTCTTGAAGTTGGAGAACAACATTCTGAGGGTAGGAGTCGAATA
TTAAGTAATCCTGACTCAATTAGCCACTGTTTTGAATCCACATACTCCAATACTCCTGAAATAGTTCATT
ATGGACAGCGCAGAAAGAGCTGGGGAGAATTGTGAAATTGTTATCCGCTCACAATTCCACACAACATACG
AGCCGGAAGCATAAAGTGTAAAGCCTGGGGTGCCTAATGAGTGAGCTAACTCACATTAATTGCGTTGCGC
TCACTGCCCGCTTTCCAGTCGGGAAACCTGTCGTGCCAGCTGCATTAATGAATCGGCCAACGCGCGGGGA
GAGGCGGTTTGCGTATTGGGCGCTCTTCCGCTTCCTCGCTCACTGACTCGCTGCGCTCGGTCGTTCGGCT
GCGGCGAGCGGTATCAGCTCACTCAAAGGCGGTAATACGGTTATCCACAGAATCAGGGGATAACGCAGGA
AAGAACATGTGAGCAAAAGGCCAGCAAAAGGCCAGGAACCGTAAAAAGGCCGCGTTGCTGGCGTTTTTCC
ATAGGCTCCGCCCCCCTGACGAGCATCACAAAAATCGACGCTCAAGTCAGAGGTGGCGAAACCCGACAGG
ACTATAAAGATACCAGGCGTTTCCCCCTGGAAGCTCCCTCGTGCGCTCTCCTGTTCCGACCCTGCCGCTT
ACCGGATACCTGTCCGCCTTTCTCCCTTCGGGAAGCGTGGCGCTTTCTCATAGCTCACGCTGTAGGTATC
TCAGTTCGGTGTAGGTCGTTCGCTCCAAGCTGGGCTGTGTGCACGAACCCCCCGTTCAGCCCGACCGCTG
CGCCTTATCCGGTAACTATCGTCTTGAGTCCAACCCGGTAAGACACGACTTATCGCCACTGGCAGCAGCC
ACTGGTAACAGGATTAGCAGAGCGAGGTATGTAGGCGGTGCTACAGAGTTCTTGAAGTGGTGGCCTAACT
ACGGCTACACTAGAAGAACAGTATTTGGTATCTGCGCTCTGCTGAAGCCAGTTACCTTCGGAAAAAGAGT
TGGTAGCTCTTGATCCGGCAAACAAACCACCGCTGGTAGCGGTGGTTTTTTTGTTTGCAAGCAGCAGATT
ACGCGCAGAAAAAAAGGATCTCAAGAAGATCCTTTGATCTTTTCTACGGGGTCTGACGCTCAGTGGAACG
AAAACTCACGTTAAGGGATTTTGGTCATGAGATTATCAAAAAGGATCTTCACCTAGATCCTTTTAAATTA
AAAATGAAGTTTTAAATCAATCTAAAGTATATATGAGTAAACTTGGTCTGACAGTTACCAATGCTTAATC
AGTGAGGCACCTATCTCAGCGATCTGTCTATTTCGTTCATCCATAGTTGCCTGACTCCCCGTCGTGTAGA
TAACTACGATACGGGAGGGCTTACCATCTGGCCCCAGTGCTGCAATGATACCGCGAGACCCACGCTCACC
GGCTCCAGATTTATCAGCAATAAACCAGCCAGCCGGAAGGGCCGAGCGCAGAAGTGGTCCTGCAACTTTA
TCCGCCTCCATCCAGTCTATTAATTGTTGCCGGGAAGCTAGAGTAAGTAGTTCGCCAGTTAATAGTTTGC
GCAACGTTGTTGCCATTGCTACAGGCATCGTGGTGTCACGCTCGTCGTTTGGTATGGCTTCATTCAGCTC
CGGTTCCCAACGATCAAGGCGAGTTACATGATCCCCCATGTTGTGCAAAAAAGCGGTTAGCTCCTTCGGT
CCTCCGATCGTTGTCAGAAGTAAGTTGGCCGCAGTGTTATCACTCATGGTTATGGCAGCACTGCATAATT
CTCTTACTGTCATGCCATCCGTAAGATGCTTTTCTGTGACTGGTGAGTACTCAACCAAGTCATTCTGAGA
ATAGTGTATGCGGCGACCGAGTTGCTCTTGCCCGGCGTCAATACGGGATAATACCGCGCCACATAGCAGA
ACTTTAAAAGTGCTCATCATTGGAAAACGTTCTTCGGGGCGAAAACTCTCAAGGATCTTACCGCTGTTGA
GATCCAGTTCGATGTAACCCACTCGTGCACCCAACTGATCTTCAGCATCTTTTACTTTCACCAGCGTTTC
TGGGTGAGCAAAAACAGGAAGGCAAAATGCCGCAAAAAAGGGAATAAGGGCGACACGGAAATGTTGAATA
CTCATACTCTTCCTTTTTCAATATTATTGAAGCATTTATCAGGGTTATTGTCTCATGAGCGGATACATAT
TTGAATGTATTTAGAAAAATAAACAAATAGGGGTTCCGCGCACATTTCCCCGAAAAGTGCCACCTGACGT
CTAAGAAACCATTATTATCATGACATTAACCTATAAAAATAGGCGTATCACGAGGCCCTTTCGTCTCGCG
CGTTTCGGTGATGACGGTGAAAACCTCTGACACATGCAGCTCCCGGAGACGGTCACAGCTTGTCTGTAAG
CGGATGCCGGGAGCAGACAAGCCCGTCAGGGCGCGTCAGCGGGTGTTGGCGGGTGTCGGGGCTGGCTTAA
CTATGCGGCATCAGAGCAGATTGTACTGAGAGTGCACCATATGCGGTGTGAAATACCGCACAGATGCGTA
AGGAGAAAATACCGCATCAGGCGCCATTCGCCATTCAGGCTGCGCAACTGTTGGGAAGGGCGATCGGTGC
GGGCCTCTTCGCTATTACGCCAGCTGGCGAAAGGGGGATGTGCTGCAAGGCGATTAAGTTGGGTAACGCC
AGGG
